Addgene plasmid #1186: p416 103Q GAL
Depositing lab: Susan Lindquist. Depositing organization: Whitehead Institute for Biomedical Research. Publication: Aggregation of huntingtin in yeast varies with the length of the polyglutamine expansion and the expression of chaperone proteins. Krobitsch S, Lindquist S. Proc Natl Acad Sci U S A 2000 Feb 15;97(4):1589-94. 10.1073/pnas.97.4.1589 PubMed 10677504.
Backbone
  Vector backbone: p416 GAL
  Vector type: Yeast Expression
  Selectable markers: URA3
Growth in bacteria
  Bacterial resistance: Ampicillin, 100 μg/mL
  Growth temperature: 37°C
  Growth strain: DH5alpha
  Copy number: Low Copy
Gene/Insert
  Gene/Insert name: htt 103Q
  Species: H. sapiens (human)
  Insert size (bp): 500
  GenBank ID: NM_002111
  Entrez Gene: HTT (a.k.a. HD, IT15, LOMARS)
  Tag / fusion protein: GFP (C terminal on insert)
  Cloning method: Restriction Enzyme; 5′ cloning site XhoI (not destroyed); 3′ cloning site XhoI (not destroyed)
  Sequencing primers: 5′ M13R; 3′ EGFP-N
Terms and licenses: Academic/Nonprofit Terms; Industry Terms: Not Available to Industry
Depositor comments: N terminal region of Ht with polyQ repeat length of 103 fused to GFP.
How to cite: p416 103Q GAL was a gift from Susan Lindquist (Addgene plasmid # 1186 ; http://n2t.net/addgene:1186 ; RRID:Addgene_1186)
