[The description below was written by a language model from this plasmid's Addgene catalogue record and pLannotate feature annotations shown in this document.]
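Description:
p416 103Q GAL is a yeast–E. coli shuttle expression plasmid built on the p416 GAL backbone, a centromeric vector for galactose-inducible expression in Saccharomyces cerevisiae. In yeast it is maintained through a CEN6/ARS element, which keeps it at low, stable copy number, and it is selected by the URA3 auxotrophic marker, driven by its own promoter and counterselectable with 5-FOA. In bacteria it replicates from a ColE1/pUC-type origin and is selected with ampicillin via the bla gene. The catalogue lists it as low copy, although the annotated origin is of the high-copy type. Remnants of the pBluescript-derived scaffold are also present, including an f1 origin, lacZα and lac promoter/operator fragments, and flanking T3 and T7 promoters.

The payload is the N-terminal region of human huntingtin (HTT) carrying an expanded polyglutamine tract of 103 residues, fused at its C terminus to GFP. The roughly 500 bp insert is recorded as cloned through XhoI sites. In the feature table, the GAL1 promoter and a short multiple cloning site fragment are followed by an unannotated stretch that corresponds in position to the huntingtin fragment. This stretch is followed by an EGFP coding sequence and the CYC1 terminator. Transcription is therefore controlled by Gal4 and switched on by galactose, which allows conditional production of the fluorescent polyQ fusion. The associated publication examined how huntingtin aggregation in yeast depends on polyglutamine length and on chaperone expression, so this construct serves as the long-repeat, aggregation-prone member of that type of study. The GFP tag allows the distribution of the protein to be followed in live cells.
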