Features (pLannotate 1.2.2; 21 found; start..end, strand, type, name):
      1..442     +  promoter       GAL1 promoter: S. cerevisiae GAL1; inducible promoter, regulated by Gal4
    457..526     +  misc_feature   MCS (fragment): pBluescript multiple cloning site
   1035..1753    +  CDS            EGFP (fragment): the original enhanced GFP (Yang et al., 1996) mammalian codon-optimized
   1770..2017    +  terminator     CYC1 terminator: S. cerevisiae CYC1; transcription terminator for CYC1
   2036..2054    -  promoter       T7 promoter: promoter for bacteriophage T7 RNA polymerase
   2062..2217    +  CDS            lacZα (fragment): LacZα fragment of β-galactosidase; lacZ fragment
   2221..2649    +  rep_origin     f1 ori (sequence partly withheld): f1 bacteriophage origin of replication; arrow indicates direction of (+) strand synthesis
   2677..2728    -  misc_feature   bom (fragment): basis of mobility region from pBR322
   2807..3610    -  CDS            URA3: orotidine-5'-phosphate decarboxylase, required for uracil biosynthesis; S. cerevisiae URA3; yeast auxotrophic marker, counterselectable with 5-fluoroorotic acid (5-FOA)
   3611..3826    -  promoter       URA3 promoter: S. cerevisiae URA3
   3834..3883    -  misc_feature   bom (fragment): basis of mobility region from pBR322
   3985..4020    -  CDS            rop (fragment): Rop protein, which maintains plasmids at low copy number; rop
   4088..4591    -  misc_feature   CEN/ARS: S. cerevisiae CEN6 centromere fused to an autonomously replicating sequence
   4628..4732    +  promoter       AmpR promoter: bla
   4733..5593    +  CDS            AmpR: β-lactamase; bla; confers resistance to ampicillin, carbenicillin, and related antibiotics
   5764..6352    +  rep_origin     ori: high-copy-number ColE1/pMB1/pBR322/pUC origin of replication
   6535..6627    +  CDS            lacI (fragment): lac repressor; lacI; The lac repressor binds to the lac operator to inhibit transcription in E. coli. This inhibition can be relieved by adding lactose or isopropyl-β-D-thiogalactopyranoside (IPTG).
   6640..6661    +  protein_bind   CAP binding site: CAP binding activates transcription in the presence of cAMP. E. coli catabolite activator protein
   6676..6706    +  promoter       lac promoter: promoter for the E. coli lac operon
   6714..6730    +  protein_bind   lac operator: The lac repressor binds to the lac operator to inhibit transcription in E. coli. This inhibition can be relieved by adding lactose or isopropyl-β-D-thiogalactopyranoside (IPTG). lac repressor encoded by lacI
   6775..6793    +  promoter       T3 promoter: promoter for bacteriophage T3 RNA polymerase
>Addgene plasmid #1186 | p416 103Q GAL | addgene full sequence | sequence record 218128 | Addgene NGS Result
CGGATTAGAAGCCGCCGAGCGGGTGACAGCCCTCCGAAGGAAGACTCTCCTCCGTGCGTCCTCGTCTTCA
CCGGTCGCGTTCCTGAAACGCAGATGTGCCTCGCGCCGCACTGCTCCGAACAATAAAGATTCTACAATAC
TAGCTTTTATGGTTATGAAGAGGAAAAATTGGCAGTAACCTGGCCCCACAAACCTTCAAATGAACGAATC
AAATTAACAACCATAGGATGATAATGCGATTAGTTTTTTAGCCTTATTTCTGGGGTAATTAATCAGCGAA
GCGATGATTTTTGATCTATTAACAGATATATAAATGCAAAAACTGCATAACCACTTTAACTAATACTTTC
AACATTTTCGGTTTGTATTACTTCTTATTCAAATGTAATAAAAGTATCAACAAAAAATTGTTAATATACC
TCTATACTTTAACGTCAAGGAGAAAAAACCCCGGATTCTAGAACTAGTGGATCCCCCGGGCTGCAGGAAT
TCGATATCAAGCTTATCGATACCGTCGACCTCGAGGTCGACCGCCATGGCGACCCTGGAAAAGCTGATGA
AGGCCTTCGAGTCCCTCAAAAGCTTCCAACAGCAGCAACAGCAACAACAGCAGCAACAGCAACAACAGCA
GCAACAGCAACAACAGCAGCAACAGCAACAACAGCAGCAACAGCAACAACAGCAGCAACAGCAACAACAG
CAGCAACAGCAACAACAGCAGCAACAGCAACAACAGCAGCAACAGCAACAACAGCAGCAACAGCAACAAC
AGCAGCAACAGCAACAACAGCAGCAACAGCAACAACAGCAGCAACAGCAACAACAGCAGCAACAGCAACA
ACAGCAGCAACAGCAACAACAGCAGCAACAGCAACAACCGCCACCACCTCCCCCTCCACCCCCACCTCCT
CAACTTCCTCAACCTCCTCCACAGGCACAGCCTCTGCTGCCTCAGCCACAACCTCCTCCACCTCCACCTC
CACCTCCTCCAGGCCCAGCTGTGGCTGAGGAGCCTCTGCACCGACCTGGATCCCTGGTGAGCAAGGGCGA
GGAGCTGTTCACCGGGGTGGTGCCCATCCTGGTCGAGCTGGACGGCGACGTAAACGGCCACAAGTTCAGC
GTGTCCGGCGAGGGCGAGGGCGATGCCACCTACGGCAAGCTGACCCTGAAGTTCATCTGCACCACCGGCA
AGCTGCCCGTGCCCTGGCCCACCCTCGTGACCACCCTGACCTACGGCGTGCAGTGCTTCAGCCGCTACCC
CGACCACATGAAGCAGCACGACTTCTTCAAGTCCGCCATGCCCGAAGGCTACGTCCAGGAGCGCACCATC
TTCTTCAAGGACGACGGCAACTACAAGACCCGCGCCGAGGTGAAGTTCGAGGGCGACACCCTGGTGAACC
GCATCGAGCTGAAGGGCATCGACTTCAAGGAGGACGGCAACATCCTGGGGCACAAGCTGGAGTACAACTA
CAACAGCCACAACGTCTATATCATGGCCGACAAGCAGAAGAACGGCATCAAGGTGAACTTCAAGATCCGC
CACAACATCGAGGACGGCAGCGTGCAGCTCGCCGACCACTACCAGCAGAACACCCCCATCGGCGACGGCC
CCGTGCTGCTGCCCGACAACCACTACCTGAGCACCCAGTCCGCCCTGAGCAAAGACCCCAACGAGAAGCG
CGATCACATGGTCCTGCTGGAGTTCGTGACCGCCGCCGGGATCACTCTCGGCATGGACGAGCTGTACAAG
TAATCTAGTCGACCTCGAGTCATGTAATTAGTTATGTCACGCTTACATTCACGCCCTCCCCCCACATCCG
CTCTAACCGAAAAGGAAGGAGTTAGACAACCTGAAGTCTAGGTCCCTATTTATTTTTTTATAGTTATGTT
AGTATTAAGAACGTTATTTATATTTCAAATTTTTCTTTTTTTTCTGTACAGACGCGTGTACGCATGTAAC
ATTATACTGAAAACCTTGCTTGAGAAGGTTTTGGGACGCTCGAAGGCTTTAATTTGCGGCCGGTACCCAA
TTCGCCCTATAGTGAGTCGTATTACGCGCGCTCACTGGCCGTCGTTTTACAACGTCGTGACTGGGAAAAC
CCTGGCGTTACCCAACTTAATCGCCTTGCAGCACATCCCCCTTTCGCCAGCTGGCGTAATAGCGAAGAGG
CCCGCACCGATCGCCCTTCCCAACAGTTGCGCAGCCTGAATGGCGAATGG
[124 nt withheld, positions 2221-2344]
C
[91 nt withheld, positions 2346-2436]
A
[49 nt withheld, positions 2438-2486]
CCTTTGACGTTGGAGTCCACGTTCTTT
[37 nt withheld, positions 2514-2550]
ACCCTATCTCGGTCTATTCTTTTGATTTATAAGGGATTTTGCCGATTTCGGCCTATTGGTTAAAAAATGA
GCTGATTTAACAAAAATTTAACGCGAATTTTAACAAAATATTAACGCTTACAATTTCCTGATGCGGTATT
TTCTCCTTACGCATCTGTGCGGTATTTCACACCGCATAGGGTAATAACTGATATAATTAAATTGAAGCTC
TAATTTGTGAGTTTAGTATACATGCATTTACTTATAATACAGTTTTTTAGTTTTGCTGGCCGCATCTTCT
CAAATATGCTTCCCAGCCTGCTTTTCTGTAACGTTCACCCTCTACCTTAGCATCCCTTCCCTTTGCAAAT
AGTCCTCTTCCAACAATAATAATGTCAGATCCTGTAGAGACCACATCATCCACGGTTCTATACTGTTGAC
CCAATGCGTCTCCCTTGTCATCTAAACCCACACCGGGTGTCATAATCAACCAATCGTAACCTTCATCTCT
TCCACCCATGTCTCTTTGAGCAATAAAGCCGATAACAAAATCTTTGTCGCTCTTCGCAATGTCAACAGTA
CCCTTAGTATATTCTCCAGTAGATAGGGAGCCCTTGCATGACAATTCTGCTAACATCAAAAGGCCTCTAG
GTTCCTTTGTTACTTCTTCTGCCGCCTGCTTCAAACCGCTAACAATACCTGGGCCCACCACACCGTGTGC
ATTCGTAATGTCTGCCCATTCTGCTATTCTGTATACACCCGCAGAGTACTGCAATTTGACTGTATTACCA
ATGTCAGCAAATTTTCTGTCTTCGAAGAGTAAAAAATTGTACTTGGCGGATAATGCCTTTAGCGGCTTAA
CTGTGCCCTCCATGGAAAAATCAGTCAAGATATCCACATGTGTTTTTAGTAAACAAATTTTGGGACCTAA
TGCTTCAACTAACTCCAGTAATTCCTTGGTGGTACGAACATCCAATGAAGCACACAAGTTTGTTTGCTTT
TCGTGCATGATATTAAATAGCTTGGCAGCAACAGGACTAGGATGAGTAGCAGCACGTTCCTTATATGTAG
CTTTCGACATGATTTATCTTCGTTTCCTGCAGGTTTTTGTTCTGTGCAGTTGGGTTAAGAATACTGGGCA
ATTTCATGTTTCTTCAACACTACATATGCGTATATATACCAATCTAAGTCTGTGCTCCTTCCTTCGTTCT
TCCTTCTGTTCGGAGATTACCGAATCAAAAAAATTTCAAGGAAACCGAAATCAAAAAAAAGAATAAAAAA
AAAATGATGAATTGAAAAGGTGGTATGGTGCACTCTCAGTACAATCTGCTCTGATGCCGCATAGTTAAGC
CAGCCCCGACACCCGCCAACACCCGCTGACGCGCCCTGACGGGCTTGTCTGCTCCCGGCATCCGCTTACA
GACAAGCTGTGACCGTCTCCGGGAGCTGCATGTGTCAGAGGTTTTCACCGTCATCACCGAAACGCGCGAG
ACGAAAGGGCCTCGTGATACGCCTATTTTTATAGGTTAATGTCATGATAATAATGGTTTCTTAGACGGAT
CGCTTGCCTGTAACTTACACGCGCCTCGTATCTTTTAATGATGGAATAATTTGGGAATTTACTCTGTGTT
TATTTATTTTTATGTTTTGTATTTGGATTTTAGAAAGTAAATAAAGAAGGTAGAAGAGTTACGGAATGAA
GAAAAAAAAATAAACAAAGGTTTAAAAAATTTCAACAAAAAGCGTACTTTACATATATATTTATTAGACA
AGAAAAGCAGATTAAATAGATATACATTCGATTAACGATAAGTAAAATGTAAAATCACAGGATTTTCGTG
TGTGGTCTTCTACACAGACAAGATGAAACAATTCGGCATTAATACCTGAGAGCAGGAAGAGCAAGATAAA
AGGTAGTATTTGTTGGCGATCCCCCTAGAGTCTTTTACATCTTCGGAAAACAAAAACTATTTTTTCTTTA
ATTTCTTTTTTTACTTTCTATTTTTAATTTATATATTTATATTAAAAAATTTAAATTATAATTATTTTTA
TAGCACGTGATGAAAAGGACCCAGGTGGCACTTTTCGGGGAAATGTGCGCGGAACCCCTATTTGTTTATT
TTTCTAAATACATTCAAATATGTATCCGCTCATGAGACAATAACCCTGATAAATGCTTCAATAATATTGA
AAAAGGAAGAGTATGAGTATTCAACATTTCCGTGTCGCCCTTATTCCCTTTTTTGCGGCATTTTGCCTTC
CTGTTTTTGCTCACCCAGAAACGCTGGTGAAAGTAAAAGATGCTGAAGATCAGTTGGGTGCACGAGTGGG
TTACATCGAACTGGATCTCAACAGCGGTAAGATCCTTGAGAGTTTTCGCCCCGAAGAACGTTTTCCAATG
ATGAGCACTTTTAAAGTTCTGCTATGTGGCGCGGTATTATCCCGTATTGACGCCGGGCAAGAGCAACTCG
GTCGCCGCATACACTATTCTCAGAATGACTTGGTTGAGTACTCACCAGTCACAGAAAAGCATCTTACGGA
TGGCATGACAGTAAGAGAATTATGCAGTGCTGCCATAACCATGAGTGATAACACTGCGGCCAACTTACTT
CTGACAACGATCGGAGGACCGAAGGAGCTAACCGCTTTTTTGCACAACATGGGGGATCATGTAACTCGCC
TTGATCGTTGGGAACCGGAGCTGAATGAAGCCATACCAAACGACGAGCGTGACACCACGATGCCTGTAGC
AATGGCAACAACGTTGCGCAAACTATTAACTGGCGAACTACTTACTCTAGCTTCCCGGCAACAATTAATA
GACTGGATGGAGGCGGATAAAGTTGCAGGACCACTTCTGCGCTCGGCCCTTCCGGCTGGCTGGTTTATTG
CTGATAAATCTGGAGCCGGTGAGCGTGGGTCTCGCGGTATCATTGCAGCACTGGGGCCAGATGGTAAGCC
CTCCCGTATCGTAGTTATCTACACGACGGGGAGTCAGGCAACTATGGATGAACGAAATAGACAGATCGCT
GAGATAGGTGCCTCACTGATTAAGCATTGGTAACTGTCAGACCAAGTTTACTCATATATACTTTAGATTG
ATTTAAAACTTCATTTTTAATTTAAAAGGATCTAGGTGAAGATCCTTTTTGATAATCTCATGACCAAAAT
CCCTTAACGTGAGTTTTCGTTCCACTGAGCGTCAGACCCCGTAGAAAAGATCAAAGGATCTTCTTGAGAT
CCTTTTTTTCTGCGCGTAATCTGCTGCTTGCAAACAAAAAAACCACCGCTACCAGCGGTGGTTTGTTTGC
CGGATCAAGAGCTACCAACTCTTTTTCCGAAGGTAACTGGCTTCAGCAGAGCGCAGATACCAAATACTGT
TCTTCTAGTGTAGCCGTAGTTAGGCCACCACTTCAAGAACTCTGTAGCACCGCCTACATACCTCGCTCTG
CTAATCCTGTTACCAGTGGCTGCTGCCAGTGGCGATAAGTCGTGTCTTACCGGGTTGGACTCAAGACGAT
AGTTACCGGATAAGGCGCAGCGGTCGGGCTGAACGGGGGGTTCGTGCACACAGCCCAGCTTGGAGCGAAC
GACCTACACCGAACTGAGATACCTACAGCGTGAGCTATGAGAAAGCGCCACGCTTCCCGAAGGGAGAAAG
GCGGACAGGTATCCGGTAAGCGGCAGGGTCGGAACAGGAGAGCGCACGAGGGAGCTTCCAGGGGGAAACG
CCTGGTATCTTTATAGTCCTGTCGGGTTTCGCCACCTCTGACTTGAGCGTCGATTTTTGTGATGCTCGTC
AGGGGGGCGGAGCCTATGGAAAAACGCCAGCAACGCGGCCTTTTTACGGTTCCTGGCCTTTTGCTGGCCT
TTTGCTCACATGTTCTTTCCTGCGTTATCCCCTGATTCTGTGGATAACCGTATTACCGCCTTTGAGTGAG
CTGATACCGCTCGCCGCAGCCGAACGACCGAGCGCAGCGAGTCAGTGAGCGAGGAAGCGGAAGAGCGCCC
AATACGCAAACCGCCTCTCCCCGCGCGTTGGCCGATTCATTAATGCAGCTGGCACGACAGGTTTCCCGAC
TGGAAAGCGGGCAGTGAGCGCAACGCAATTAATGTGAGTTAGCTCACTCATTAGGCACCCCAGGCTTTAC
ACTTTATGCTTCCGGCTCGTATGTTGTGTGGAATTGTGAGCGGATAACAATTTCACACAGGAAACAGCTA
TGACCATGATTACGCCAAGCGCGCAATTAACCCTCACTAAAGGGAACAAAAGCTGGAGCTCTAGTA
