>Addgene plasmid #1186 | p416 103Q GAL | addgene partial sequence | sequence record 16437 | GAL1 5'-AATATACCTCTATACTTTAACGTC-3'
CTGCAGGAATTCGATATCAAGCTTATCGATACCGTCGACCTCGAGGTCGACCGCCATGGCGACCCTGGAA
AAGCTGATGAAGGCCTTCGAGTCCCTCAAAAGCTTCCAACAGCAGCAACAGCAACAACAGCAGCAACAGC
AACAACAGCAGCAACAGCAACAACAGCAGCAACAGCAACAACAGCAGCAACAGCAACAACAGCAGCAACA
GCAACAACAGCAGCAACAGCAACAACAGCAGCAACAGCAACAACAGCAGCAACAGCAACAACAGCAGCAA
CAGCAACAACAGCAGCAACAGCAACAACAGCAGCAACAGCAACAACAGCAGCAACAGCAACAACAGCAGC
AACAGCAACAACAGCAGCAACAGCAACAACAGCAGCAACAGCAACAACCGCCACCACCTCCACATCCACC
CCCACCTCCTCAACTTCCTCAACCTCCTCCACAGGCACAGCCTCTGCTGCCTCAGCCACAACCTCCTCCA
CCTCCAC
